>Addgene plasmid #8342 | pGEX-XIAP1-351 | addgene partial sequence | sequence record 17065 | 8342 with pGEX5'
ACAGTTTTGAAGGATCTAAAACTTGTGTACCTGCAGACATCAATAAGGAAGAAGAATTTGTAGAAGAGTT
TAATAGATTAAAAACTTTTGCTAATTTTCCAAGTGGTAGTCCTGTTTCAGCATCAACACTGGCACGAGCA
GGGTTTCTTTATACTGGTGAAGGAGATACCGTGCGGTGCTTTAGTTGTCATGCAGCTGTAGATAGATGGC
AATATGGAGACTCAGCAGTTGGAAGACACAGGAAAGTATCCCCAAATCGCAGATTTATCAACGGCTTTTA
TCTTGAAAATAGTGCCACGCAGTCTACAAATTCTGGTATCCAGAATGGTCAGTACAAAGTTGAAAACTAT
CTGGGAAGCAGAGATCATTTTGCCTTAGACAGGCCATCTGAGACACATGCAGACTATCTTTTGAGAACTG
GGCAGGTTGTAGATATATCAGACACCATATACCCGAGGAACCCTGCCATGTATAGTGAAGAAGCTAGATT
AAAGTCCTTTCAGAACTGGCCAGACTATGCTCACCTAACCCCAAGAGAGTTAGCAAGTGCTGGACTCTAC
TACACAGGTATTGGTGACCAAGTGCAGTGCTTTTGTTGTGGTGGAAAACTGAAAAATTGGGAACCTTGTG
ATCGTGCCTGGTCAGAACACAGGCGACACTTTCCTAATTGCTTCTTTGTTTTGGGCCGGAATCTTAATAT
TCGAAGTGAATCTGATGCTGTGAGTTCTGATAGGAATTTCCCAAATTCAACAAATCTTCCAAGAAATCCA
TCCATGGCAGATTATGAAGCACGGATCTTTACTTTTGGGACATGGATATACTCAGTTAACAAGGAGCAGC
T
