[The description below was written by a language model from this plasmid's Addgene catalogue record.]
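Description:
pGEX-XIAP1-351 is a bacterial expression plasmid built on a pGEX backbone (about 4.9 kb without insert) for producing a truncated human XIAP protein as a glutathione S-transferase fusion in E. coli. It is maintained as a high-copy plasmid under ampicillin selection. The record does not list the promoter, origin of replication or the particular pGEX variant. Vectors of this family generally drive the GST fusion from an IPTG-inducible tac promoter, but that is not confirmed here for this construct.

The insert, roughly 1 kb, encodes residues 1–351 of human XIAP (also known as BIRC4, API3 or hIAP3), with amino acids 352–496 deleted. It was cloned between BamHI and NotI sites, both of which remain intact, so that GST supplied by the backbone sits at the N terminus of the XIAP fragment. From general knowledge of XIAP, the retained portion holds the BIR domains, while the deleted C-terminal portion includes the RING finger domain associated with ubiquitin ligase activity. This truncation therefore yields a RING-less form of the protein.

The GST tag allows affinity purification on glutathione resin and supports pull-down or in vitro biochemical assays. The associated publication concerns the ubiquitin protein ligase activity of IAPs and their proteasomal degradation in response to apoptotic stimuli. The construct is therefore plausibly a C-terminal deletion comparator to full-length XIAP in ubiquitination experiments, although the record does not spell out its exact experimental role.
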