Addgene plasmid #8342: pGEX-XIAP1-351
Depositing lab: Jon Ashwell. Depositing organization: National Cancer Institute (NCI). Publication: Ubiquitin protein ligase activity of IAPs and their degradation in proteasomes in response to apoptotic stimuli. Yang Y, Fang S, Jensen JP, Weissman AM, Ashwell JD. Science 2000 May 5;288(5467):874-7. 10.1126/science.288.5467.874 PubMed 10797013.
Backbone
  Vector backbone: pGEX
  Backbone manufacturer: amersham
  Backbone size w/o insert (bp): 4900
  Vector type: Bacterial Expression
Growth in bacteria
  Bacterial resistance: Ampicillin, 100 μg/mL
  Growth temperature: 37°C
  Growth strain: DH5alpha
  Copy number: High Copy
Gene/Insert
  Gene/Insert name: XIAP1-351 (alt name: XIAP)
  Species: H. sapiens (human)
  Insert size (bp): 1000
  Mutation: deleted amino acids 352-496
  Entrez Gene: XIAP (a.k.a. API3, BIRC4, IAP-3, ILP1, MIHA, XLP2, hIAP-3, hIAP3)
  Tag / fusion protein: GST (N terminal on backbone)
  Cloning method: Restriction Enzyme; 5′ cloning site BamH1 (not destroyed); 3′ cloning site NotI (not destroyed)
  Sequencing primers: 5′ GGGCTGGCAAGCCACGTTTGGTGG; 3′ TCCGGGAGCTGCATGTGTCAGAGG
Terms and licenses: Academic/Nonprofit Terms; Industry Terms: Not Available to Industry
How to cite: pGEX-XIAP1-351 was a gift from Jon Ashwell (Addgene plasmid # 8342 ; http://n2t.net/addgene:8342 ; RRID:Addgene_8342)
